>Addgene plasmid #103948 | DLG3_PDZ_3 | addgene full sequence | sequence record 200304 | Addgene NGS Result
TTGACAATTAATCATCGGCTCGTATAATGTGTGGAATTGTGAGCGGATAACAATTTCACACAGGAAACAG
TATTCATGTCCCCTATACTAGGTTATTGGAAAATTAAGGGCCTTGTGCAACCCACTCGACTTCTTTTGGA
ATATCTTGAAGAAAAATATGAAGAGCATTTGTATGAGCGCGATGAAGGTGATAAATGGCGAAACAAAAAG
TTTGAATTGGGTTTGGAGTTTCCCAATCTTCCTTATTATATTGATGGTGATGTTAAATTAACACAGTCTA
TGGCCATCATACGTTATATAGCTGACAAGCACAACATGTTGGGTGGTTGTCCAAAAGAGCGTGCAGAGAT
TTCAATGCTTGAAGGAGCGGTTTTGGATATTAGATACGGTGTTTCGAGAATTGCATATAGTAAAGACTTT
GAAACTCTCAAAGTTGATTTTCTTAGCAAGCTACCTGAAATGCTGAAAATGTTCGAAGATCGTTTATGTC
ATAAAACATATTTAAATGGTGATCATGTAACCCATCCTGACTTCATGTTGTATGACGCTCTTGATGTTGT
TTTATACATGGACCCAATGTGCCTGGATGCGTTCCCAAAATTAGTTTGTTTTAAAAAACGTATTGAAGCT
ATCCCACAAATTGATAAGTACTTGAAATCCAGCAAGTATATAGCATGGCCTTTGCAGGGCTGGCAAGCCA
CGTTTGGTGGTGGCGACCATCCTCCAAAATCGGATCTGGAAGTTCTGTTCCAGGGGCCCCTGGGATCCTC
TCCTATTCCCAGGCACATGCTGGCTGAGGAGGACTTCACCAGAGAGCCTCACAAGATCATCCTGCACAAA
GGCTCCACAGGCCTGGGCTTCAACATCGTAGGAGGAGAGGATGGAGAAGGCATTTTTGTCTCCTTCATCC
TGGCAGGAGGCCCAGCTGACCTGAGTGGGGAGCTGCGCAGGGGAGACCGGATCTTATCGGTGAATGGAGT
GAATCTGAGGAATGCAACTCATGAGCAGGCTGCAGCTGCTCTGAAACGGGCCGGCCAGTCAGTCACCATT
GTGGCCCAGTACAGACCTGAAGAATACAGTCGCTTTGAATCGTGAGTCGACTCGAGCGGCCGCATCGTGA
CTGACTGACGATCTGCCTCGCGCGTTTCGGTGATGACGGTGAAAACCTCTGACACATGCAGCTCCCGGAG
ACGGTCACAGCTTGTCTGTAAGCGGATGCCGGGAGCAGACAAGCCCGTCAGGGCGCGTCAGCGGGTGTTG
GCGGGTGTCGGGGCGCAGCCATGACCCAGTCACGTAGCGATAGCGGAGTGTATAATTCTTGAAGACGAAA
GGGCCTCGTGATACGCCTATTTTTATAGGTTAATGTCATGATAATAATGGTTTCTTAGACGTCAGGTGGC
ACTTTTCGGGGAAATGTGCGCGGAACCCCTATTTGTTTATTTTTCTAAATACATTCAAATATGTATCCGC
TCATGAGACAATAACCCTGATAAATGCTTCAATAATATTGAAAAAGGAAGAGTATGAGTATTCAACATTT
CCGTGTCGCCCTTATTCCCTTTTTTGCGGCATTTTGCCTTCCTGTTTTTGCTCACCCAGAAACGCTGGTG
AAAGTAAAAGATGCTGAAGATCAGTTGGGTGCACGAGTGGGTTACATCGAACTGGATCTCAACAGCGGTA
AGATCCTTGAGAGTTTTCGCCCCGAAGAACGTTTTCCAATGATGAGCACTTTTAAAGTTCTGCTATGTGG
CGCGGTATTATCCCGTGTTGACGCCGGGCAAGAGCAACTCGGTCGCCGCATACACTATTCTCAGAATGAC
TTGGTTGAGTACTCACCAGTCACAGAAAAGCATCTTACGGATGGCATGACAGTAAGAGAATTATGCAGTG
CTGCCATAACCATGAGTGATAACACTGCGGCCAACTTACTTCTGACAACGATCGGAGGACCGAAGGAGCT
AACCGCTTTTTTGCACAACATGGGGGATCATGTAACTCGCCTTGATCGTTGGGAACCGGAGCTGAATGAA
GCCATACCAAACGACGAGCGTGACACCACGATGCCTGCAGCAATGGCAACAACGTTGCGCAAACTATTAA
CTGGCGAACTACTTACTCTAGCTTCCCGGCAACAATTAATAGACTGGATGGAGGCGGATAAAGTTGCAGG
ACCACTTCTGCGCTCGGCCCTTCCGGCTGGCTGGTTTATTGCTGATAAATCTGGAGCCGGTGAGCGTGGG
TCTCGCGGTATCATTGCAGCACTGGGGCCAGATGGTAAGCCCTCCCGTATCGTAGTTATCTACACGACGG
GGAGTCAGGCAACTATGGATGAACGAAATAGACAGATCGCTGAGATAGGTGCCTCACTGATTAAGCATTG
GTAACTGTCAGACCAAGTTTACTCATATATACTTTAGATTGATTTAAAACTTCATTTTTAATTTAAAAGG
ATCTAGGTGAAGATCCTTTTTGATAATCTCATGACCAAAATCCCTTAACGTGAGTTTTCGTTCCACTGAG
CGTCAGACCCCGTAGAAAAGATCAAAGGATCTTCTTGAGATCCTTTTTTTCTGCGCGTAATCTGCTGCTT
GCAAACAAAAAAACCACCGCTACCAGCGGTGGTTTGTTTGCCGGATCAAGAGCTACCAACTCTTTTTCCG
AAGGTAACTGGCTTCAGCAGAGCGCAGATACCAAATACTGTCCTTCTAGTGTAGCCGTAGTTAGGCCACC
ACTTCAAGAACTCTGTAGCACCGCCTACATACCTCGCTCTGCTAATCCTGTTACCAGTGGCTGCTGCCAG
TGGCGATAAGTCGTGTCTTACCGGGTTGGACTCAAGACGATAGTTACCGGATAAGGCGCAGCGGTCGGGC
TGAACGGGGGGTTCGTGCACACAGCCCAGCTTGGAGCGAACGACCTACACCGAACTGAGATACCTACAGC
GTGAGCTATGAGAAAGCGCCACGCTTCCCGAAGGGAGAAAGGCGGACAGGTATCCGGTAAGCGGCAGGGT
CGGAACAGGAGAGCGCACGAGGGAGCTTCCAGGGGGAAACGCCTGGTATCTTTATAGTCCTGTCGGGTTT
CGCCACCTCTGACTTGAGCGTCGATTTTTGTGATGCTCGTCAGGGGGGCGGAGCCTATGGAAAAACGCCA
GCAACGCGGCCTTTTTACGGTTCCTGGCCTTTTGCTGGCCTTTTGCTCACATGTTCTTTCCTGCGTTATC
CCCTGATTCTGTGGATAACCGTATTACCGCCTTTGAGTGAGCTGATACCGCTCGCCGCAGCCGAACGACC
GAGCGCAGCGAGTCAGTGAGCGAGGAAGCGGAAGAGCGCCTGATGCGGTATTTTCTCCTTACGCATCTGT
GCGGTATTTCACACCGCATAAATTCCGACACCATCGAATGGCGCAAAACCTTTCGCGGTATGGCATGATA
GCGCCCGGAAGAGAGTCAATTCAGGGTGGTGAATGTGAAACCAGTAACGTTATACGATGTCGCAGAGTAT
GCCGGTGTCTCTTATCAGACCGTTTCCCGCGTGGTGAACCAGGCCAGCCACGTTTCTGCGAAAACGCGGG
AAAAAGTGGAAGCGGCGATGGCGGAGCTGAATTACATTCCCAACCGCGTGGCACAACAACTGGCGGGCAA
ACAGTCGTTGCTGATTGGCGTTGCCACCTCCAGTCTGGCCCTGCACGCGCCGTCGCAAATTGTCGCGGCG
ATTAAATCTCGCGCCGATCAACTGGGTGCCAGCGTGGTGGTGTCGATGGTAGAACGAAGCGGCGTCGAAG
CCTGTAAAGCGGCGGTGCACAATCTTCTCGCGCAACGCGTCAGTGGGCTGATCATTAACTATCCGCTGGA
TGACCAGGATGCCATTGCTGTGGAAGCTGCCTGCACTAATGTTCCGGCGTTATTTCTTGATGTCTCTGAC
CAGACACCCATCAACAGTATTATTTTCTCCCATGAAGACGGTACGCGACTGGGCGTGGAGCATCTGGTCG
CATTGGGTCACCAGCAAATCGCGCTGTTAGCGGGCCCATTAAGTTCTGTCTCGGCGCGTCTGCGTCTGGC
TGGCTGGCATAAATATCTCACTCGCAATCAAATTCAGCCGATAGCGGAACGGGAAGGCGACTGGAGTGCC
ATGTCCGGTTTTCAACAAACCATGCAAATGCTGAATGAGGGCATCGTTCCCACTGCGATGCTGGTTGCCA
ACGATCAGATGGCGCTGGGCGCAATGCGCGCCATTACCGAGTCCGGGCTGCGCGTTGGTGCGGATATCTC
GGTAGTGGGATACGACGATACCGAAGACAGCTCATGTTATATCCCGCCGTTAACCACCATCAAACAGGAT
TTTCGCCTGCTGGGGCAAACCAGCGTGGACCGCTTGCTGCAACTCTCTCAGGGCCAGGCGGTGAAGGGCA
ATCAGCTGTTGCCCGTCTCACTGGTGAAAAGAAAAACCACGCTAGCGCCCAATACGCAAACCGCCTCTCC
CCGCGCGTTGGCCGATTCATTAATGCAGCTGGCACGACAGGTTTCCCGACTGGAAAGCGGGCAGTGAGCG
CAACGCAATTAATGTAAGTTAGCTCACTCATTAGGCACCCCAGGCTTTACACTTTATGCTTCCGGCTCGT
ATGTTGTGTGGAATTGTGAGCGGATAACAATTTCACACAGGAAACAGCTATGACCATGATTACGGATTCA
CTGGCCGTCGTTTTACAACGTCGTGACTGGGAAAACCCTGGCGTTACCCAACTTAATCGCCTTGCAGCAC
ATCCCCCTTTCGCCAGCTGGCGTAATAGCGAAGAGGCCCGCACCGATCGCCCTTCCCAACAGTTGCGCAG
CCTGAATGGCGAATGGCGCTTTGCCTGGTTTCCGGCACCAGAAGCGGTGCCGGAAAGCTGGCTGGAGTGC
GATCTTCCTGAGGCCGATACTGTCGTCGTCCCCTCAAACTGGCAGATGCACGGTTACGATGCGCCCATCT
ACACCAACGTGACCTATCCCATTACGGTCAATCCGCCGTTTGTTCCCACGGAGAATCCGACGGGTTGTTA
CTCGCTCACATTTAATGTTGATGAAAGCTGGCTACAGGAAGGCCAGACGCGAATTATTTTTGATGGCGTT
GGAATTAGCTTATCGACTGCACGGTGCACCAATGCTTCTGGCGTCAGGCAGCCATCGGAAGCTGTGGTAT
GGCTGTGCAGGTCGTAAATCACTGCATAATTCGTGTCGCTCAAGGCGCACTCCCGTTCTGGATAATGTTT
TTTGCGCCGACATCATAACGGTTCTGGCAAATATTCTGAAATGAGCTG
Features (pLannotate 1.2.2; 17 found; start..end, strand, type, name):
      1..29      +  promoter       tac promoter: strong E. coli promoter; hybrid between the trp and lac UV5 promoters
     37..53      +  protein_bind   lac operator: The lac repressor binds to the lac operator to inhibit transcription in E. coli. This inhibition can be relieved by adding lactose or isopropyl-β-D-thiogalactopyranoside (IPTG). lac repressor encoded by lacI
     76..729     +  CDS            GST26_SCHJA: Experimental evidence at protein level: Swiss-Prot protein existence level 1. GST isoenzymes appear to play a central role in the parasite detoxification system. Other functions are also suspected including a role in increasing the solubility of haematin in the parasite gut. From Schistosoma japonicum (Blood fluke).
    769..1092    +  CDS            DLG3 (fragment): DLG3_HUMAN - Also known as KIAA1232. Experimental evidence at protein level: Swiss-Prot protein existence level 1. Required for learning most likely through its role in synaptic plasticity following NMDA receptor signaling. From Homo sapiens (Human).
   1133..1172    +  CDS            rop (fragment): Rop protein, which maintains plasmids at low copy number; rop
   1274..1314    +  misc_feature   bom (fragment): basis of mobility region from pBR322
   1419..1523    +  promoter       AmpR promoter: bla
   1524..2384    +  CDS            AmpR: β-lactamase; bla; confers resistance to ampicillin, carbenicillin, and related antibiotics
   2555..3143    +  rep_origin     ori: high-copy-number ColE1/pMB1/pBR322/pUC origin of replication
   3329..3380    -  misc_feature   bom (fragment): basis of mobility region from pBR322
   3387..3464    +  promoter       lacI promoter: lacI
   3465..4547    +  CDS            lacI: lac repressor; lacI; The lac repressor binds to the lac operator to inhibit transcription in E. coli. This inhibition can be relieved by adding lactose or isopropyl-β-D-thiogalactopyranoside (IPTG).
   4560..4581    +  protein_bind   CAP binding site: CAP binding activates transcription in the presence of cAMP. E. coli catabolite activator protein
   4596..4626    +  promoter       lac promoter: promoter for the E. coli lac operon
   4634..4650    +  protein_bind   lac operator: The lac repressor binds to the lac operator to inhibit transcription in E. coli. This inhibition can be relieved by adding lactose or isopropyl-β-D-thiogalactopyranoside (IPTG). lac repressor encoded by lacI
   4670..4843    +  CDS            lacZα: LacZα fragment of β-galactosidase; lacZ fragment
   5107..5223    -  CDS            yciV (fragment): RNAAM_ECOLI - Also known as trpH From Escherichia coli (strain K12).
