[The description below was written by a language model from this plasmid's Addgene catalogue record and pLannotate feature annotations shown in this document.]
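Description:
DLG3_PDZ_3 is a bacterial expression plasmid built on the pGEX-6P-1 backbone for producing and purifying the third PDZ domain of human DLG3 (also known as NE-DLG or SAP102), a synaptic scaffolding protein linked to NMDA receptor signalling. The sequenced plasmid is about 5.3 kb. It replicates in E. coli from a ColE1/pMB1-type origin and is selected with ampicillin through the bla (AmpR) gene and its own promoter. Short fragments of rop and of the pBR322 bom region are also annotated, as are a lac promoter/operator with lacZα and a small yciV fragment. These appear to be backbone remnants rather than functional parts of the expression design.

The expression cassette consists of the hybrid tac promoter followed by a lac operator, driving an open reading frame in which Schistosoma japonicum glutathione S-transferase (GST) is fused to the N-terminus of a DLG3 fragment of roughly 320 bp. The plasmid carries its own lacI gene and promoter, so the lac repressor keeps the tac promoter off until IPTG is added. The GST moiety allows affinity capture of the fusion on glutathione resin. pGEX-6P vectors normally encode a protease cleavage site in the linker between GST and the insert, but no such site is annotated in the feature table. The restriction sites used for cloning are not recorded. Sequencing of the deposited plasmid found an R385H substitution in the DLG3 translation relative to the reference protein. The construct belongs to a collection of recombinant PDZ domains made for mapping peptide-binding specificity across the PDZ family.
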