Addgene plasmid #103948: DLG3_PDZ_3
Purpose: Protein expression and purification of NE-DLG PDZ3 domain
Depositing lab: Sachdev Sidhu. Depositing organization: University of Toronto. Publication: A specificity map for the PDZ domain family. Tonikian R, Zhang Y, Sazinsky SL, Currell B, Yeh JH, Reva B, Held HA, Appleton BA, Evangelista M, Wu Y, Xin X, Chan AC, Seshagiri S, Lasky LA, Sander C, Boone C, Bader GD, Sidhu SS. PLoS Biol. 2008 Sep 30;6(9):e239. doi: 10.1371/journal.pbio.0060239. PubMed 18828675.
Backbone
  Vector backbone: pGEX-6P-1
  Backbone size w/o insert (bp): 4984
  Vector type: Bacterial Expression
Growth in bacteria
  Bacterial resistance: Ampicillin, 100 μg/mL
  Growth temperature: 37°C
  Growth strain: DH5alpha
  Copy number: Unknown
Gene/Insert
  Gene/Insert name: DLG3 (alt name: NE-DLG PDZ3)
  Species: H. sapiens (human)
  Entrez Gene: DLG3 (a.k.a. MRX, MRX90, NEDLG, PPP1R82, SAP102, XLID90, XLMR)
  Promoter: tac
  Tag / fusion protein: GST (N terminal on backbone)
  Cloning method: Restriction Enzyme; 5′ cloning site unknown (unknown if destroyed); 3′ cloning site unknown (unknown if destroyed)
  Sequencing primers: 5′ pGEX Fwd
Terms and licenses: Academic/Nonprofit Terms; Industry Terms: Not Available to Industry
Depositor comments: Addgene NGS results found R385H in the DLG3 translation compared to NP_066943.2
How to cite: DLG3_PDZ_3 was a gift from Sachdev Sidhu (Addgene plasmid # 103948 ; http://n2t.net/addgene:103948 ; RRID:Addgene_103948)
